Addgene plasmid #97410: pAAVTREGCaMP6f
Purpose: Amplified expression of GCaMP6f in combination with TET driver
Depositing lab: Tetsuo Yamamori. Depositing organization: RIKEN Center for Brain Science. Publication: Long-Term Two-Photon Calcium Imaging of Neuronal Populations with Subcellular Resolution in Adult Non-human Primates. Sadakane O, Masamizu Y, Watakabe A, Terada S, Ohtsuka M, Takaji M, Mizukami H, Ozawa K, Kawasaki H, Matsuzaki M, Yamamori T. Cell Rep. 2015 Dec 1;13(9):1989-99. doi: 10.1016/j.celrep.2015.10.050. Epub 2015 Nov 19. PubMed 26655910.
Backbone
  Vector backbone: pAAV
  Backbone manufacturer: Stratagene
  Backbone size w/o insert (bp): 4477
  Total vector size (bp): 5830
  Modifications to backbone: TRE3 promoter, WPRE
  Vector type: Mammalian Expression, AAV
Growth in bacteria
  Bacterial resistance: Ampicillin, 100 μg/mL
  Growth temperature: 37°C
  Growth strain: NEB Stable
  Copy number: High Copy
Gene/Insert
  Gene/Insert name: GCaMP6f
  Species: R. norvegicus (rat), G. gallus (chicken); Aequorea coerulescens
  Insert size (bp): 1353
  Promoter: TRE3
  Cloning method: Unknown
  Sequencing primers: 5′ CTGAACTTGTGGCCGTTTAC; 3′ ccttgtataaatcctggttgctg
Terms and licenses: Academic/Nonprofit Terms; Industry Terms: Not Available to Industry
How to cite: pAAVTREGCaMP6f was a gift from Tetsuo Yamamori (Addgene plasmid # 97410 ; http://n2t.net/addgene:97410 ; RRID:Addgene_97410)
