[The description below was written by a language model from this plasmid's Addgene catalogue record and the feature table of its GenBank file.]
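Description:
pAAVTREGCaMP6f is an adeno-associated virus transfer plasmid built on the Stratagene pAAV backbone for mammalian expression of the genetically encoded calcium indicator GCaMP6f under tetracycline-system control. It is propagated in E. coli through a high-copy ColE1/pUC-type origin with ampicillin selection (beta-lactamase driven by its own promoter), and it also carries an f1 phage origin. The catalogue lists a total size of about 5.83 kb, while the held sequence record is 5,819 bp, a minor discrepancy. A recombination-deficient growth strain is recommended, in keeping with the repeat-rich inverted terminal repeats.

The payload lies between two AAV2 ITRs, which are the cis elements needed for replication and packaging of the cassette into AAV particles. Within them, a third-generation Tet-responsive promoter (TRE3G), containing seven tet operator sites upstream of a minimal promoter, drives the 1,353 bp GCaMP6f coding sequence, which is preceded by a Kozak consensus. GCaMP6f is a chimeric sensor built from a fluorescent protein together with calmodulin and a calmodulin-binding peptide, which accounts for the mixed species listed for the insert. Downstream, a WPRE enhances transcript stability and expression, and a human growth hormone polyadenylation signal terminates the message.

Because the TRE promoter is essentially silent on its own, the construct must be combined with a separate driver supplying a tetracycline-controlled transactivator; the driver's promoter then determines cell-type specificity while the Tet system amplifies reporter output. The stated purpose is amplified GCaMP6f expression, and the associated work applied it to long-term two-photon calcium imaging of neuronal populations in adult non-human primates.
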