LOCUS       Exported 5819 bp ds-DNA circular SYN 12-MAY-2021
DEFINITION  Amplified expression of GCaMP6f in combination with TET driver.
ACCESSION   .
VERSION     .
KEYWORDS    pAAVTREGCaMP6f
SOURCE      synthetic DNA construct
  ORGANISM  synthetic DNA construct
REFERENCE   1 (bases 1 to 5819)
  AUTHORS   Sadakane O, Masamizu Y, Watakabe A, Terada S, Ohtsuka M, Takaji M,
            Mizukami H, Ozawa K, Kawasaki H, Matsuzaki M, Yamamori T
  TITLE     Long-Term Two-Photon Calcium Imaging of Neuronal Populations with
            Subcellular Resolution in Adult Non-human Primates.
  JOURNAL   Cell Rep. 2015 Dec 1;13(9):1989-99. doi:
            10.1016/j.celrep.2015.10.050. Epub 2015 Nov 19.
  PUBMED    26655910
REFERENCE   2 (bases 1 to 5819)
  AUTHORS   .
  TITLE     Direct Submission
  JOURNAL   Exported May 12, 2021 from SnapGene Server 1.1.58
            http://www.snapgene.com
FEATURES             Location/Qualifiers
     source          1..5819
                     /organism="synthetic DNA construct"
                     /mol_type="other DNA"
     repeat_region   1..130
                     /label=AAV2 ITR (alternate)
                     /note="Functional equivalent of wild-type AAV2 ITR"
     promoter        173..551
                     /label=TRE3G promoter
                     /note="3rd-generation Tet-responsive promoter that can be
                     activated by binding of Tet-On(R) 3G"
     protein_bind    181..199
                     /gene="tetO"
                     /label=tet operator
                     /bound_moiety="tetracycline repressor TetR"
                     /note="bacterial operator O2 for the tetR and tetA genes"
     protein_bind    217..235
                     /gene="tetO"
                     /label=tet operator
                     /bound_moiety="tetracycline repressor TetR"
                     /note="bacterial operator O2 for the tetR and tetA genes"
     protein_bind    253..271
                     /gene="tetO"
                     /label=tet operator
                     /bound_moiety="tetracycline repressor TetR"
                     /note="bacterial operator O2 for the tetR and tetA genes"
     protein_bind    289..307
                     /gene="tetO"
                     /label=tet operator
                     /bound_moiety="tetracycline repressor TetR"
                     /note="bacterial operator O2 for the tetR and tetA genes"
     protein_bind    325..343
                     /gene="tetO"
                     /label=tet operator
                     /bound_moiety="tetracycline repressor TetR"
                     /note="bacterial operator O2 for the tetR and tetA genes"
     protein_bind    361..379
                     /gene="tetO"
                     /label=tet operator
                     /bound_moiety="tetracycline repressor TetR"
                     /note="bacterial operator O2 for the tetR and tetA genes"
     protein_bind    397..415
                     /gene="tetO"
                     /label=tet operator
                     /bound_moiety="tetracycline repressor TetR"
                     /note="bacterial operator O2 for the tetR and tetA genes"
     primer_bind     460..484
                     /label=LNCX
                     /note="Human CMV promoter, forward primer"
     regulatory      558..567
                     /regulatory_class="other"
                     /note="vertebrate consensus sequence for strong initiation
                     of translation (Kozak, 1987)"
     CDS             564..1916
                     /codon_start=1
                     /product="improved fluorescent protein-based calcium sensor
                     (Chen et al., 2013)"
                     /label=GCaMP6f
                     /translation="MGSHHHHHHGMASMTGGQQMGRDLYDDDDKDLATMVDSSRRKWNK
                     TGHAVRAIGRLSSLENVYIKADKQKNGIKANFKIRHNIEDGGVQLAYHYQQNTPIGDGP
                     VLLPDNHYLSVQSKLSKDPNEKRDHMVLLEFVTAAGITLGMDELYKGGTGGSMVSKGEE
                     LFTGVVPILVELDGDVNGHKFSVSGEGEGDATYGKLTLKFICTTGKLPVPWPTLVTTLT
                     YGVQCFSRYPDHMKQHDFFKSAMPEGYIQERTIFFKDDGNYKTRAEVKFEGDTLVNRIE
                     LKGIDFKEDGNILGHKLEYNLPDQLTEEQIAEFKEEFSLFDKDGDGTITTKELGTVMRS
                     LGQNPTEAELQDMINEVDADGDGTIDFPEFLTMMARKMKYRDTEEEIREAFGVFDKDGN
                     GYISAAELRHVMTNLGEKLTDEEVDEMIREADIDGDGQVNYEEFVQMMTAK"
     regulatory      660..669
                     /regulatory_class="other"
                     /note="vertebrate consensus sequence for strong initiation
                     of translation (Kozak, 1987)"
     primer_bind     950..971
                     /label=EGFP-C
                     /note="EGFP, forward primer"
     primer_bind     complement(1077..1098)
                     /label=EGFP-N
                     /note="EGFP, reverse primer"
     primer_bind     complement(1338..1357)
                     /label=EXFP-R
                     /note="For distinguishing EGFP variants, reverse primer"
     misc_feature    1946..2534
                     /label=WPRE
                     /note="woodchuck hepatitis virus posttranscriptional
                     regulatory element"
     primer_bind     complement(1999..2019)
                     /label=WPRE-R
                     /note="WPRE, reverse primer"
     CDS             complement(2417..2428)
                     /codon_start=1
                     /product="Factor Xa recognition and cleavage site"
                     /label=Factor Xa site
                     /translation="IEGR"
     polyA_signal    2566..3042
                     /label=hGH poly(A) signal
                     /note="human growth hormone polyadenylation signal"
     primer_bind     complement(2765..2784)
                     /label=hGH-PA-R
                     /note="Human growth hormone terminator, reverse primer"
     repeat_region   3082..3222
                     /label=AAV2 ITR
                     /note="inverted terminal repeat of adeno-associated virus
                     serotype 2"
     repeat_region   3082..3211
                     /label=AAV2 ITR
     rep_origin      3297..3752
                     /direction=RIGHT
                     /label=f1 ori
                     /note="f1 bacteriophage origin of replication; arrow
                     indicates direction of (+) strand synthesis"
     primer_bind     complement(3384..3403)
                     /label=F1ori-R
                     /note="F1 origin, reverse primer"
     primer_bind     3594..3615
                     /label=F1ori-F
                     /note="F1 origin, forward primer"
     primer_bind     complement(3769..3788)
                     /label=pRS-marker
                     /note="pRS vectors, use to sequence yeast selectable
                     marker"
     primer_bind     3888..3910
                     /label=pGEX 3'
                     /note="pGEX vectors, reverse primer"
     primer_bind     complement(3948..3966)
                     /label=pBRforEco
                     /note="pBR322 vectors, upsteam of EcoRI site, forward
                     primer"
     promoter        4034..4138
                     /gene="bla"
                     /label=AmpR promoter
     CDS             4139..4999
                     /codon_start=1
                     /gene="bla"
                     /product="beta-lactamase"
                     /label=AmpR
                     /note="confers resistance to ampicillin, carbenicillin, and
                     related antibiotics"
                     /translation="MSIQHFRVALIPFFAAFCLPVFAHPETLVKVKDAEDQLGARVGYI
                     ELDLNSGKILESFRPEERFPMMSTFKVLLCGAVLSRIDAGQEQLGRRIHYSQNDLVEYS
                     PVTEKHLTDGMTVRELCSAAITMSDNTAANLLLTTIGGPKELTAFLHNMGDHVTRLDRW
                     EPELNEAIPNDERDTTMPVAMATTLRKLLTGELLTLASRQQLIDWMEADKVAGPLLRSA
                     LPAGWFIADKSGAGERGSRGIIAALGPDGKPSRIVVIYTTGSQATMDERNRQIAEIGAS
                     LIKHW"
     primer_bind     complement(4357..4376)
                     /label=Amp-R
                     /note="Ampicillin resistance gene, reverse primer"
     rep_origin      5170..5758
                     /direction=RIGHT
                     /label=ori
                     /note="high-copy-number ColE1/pMB1/pBR322/pUC origin of
                     replication"
     primer_bind     5659..5678
                     /label=pBR322ori-F
                     /note="pBR322 origin, forward primer"
ORIGIN
        1 cctgcaggca gctgcgcgct cgctcgctca ctgaggccgc ccgggcgtcg ggcgaccttt
       61 ggtcgcccgg cctcagtgag cgagcgagcg cgcagagagg gagtggccaa ctccatcact
      121 aggggttcct gcggccgcac gcgtgaggcc ctttcgtctt caagaattcc tcgagtttac
      181 tccctatcag tgatagagaa cgtatgaaga gtttactccc tatcagtgat agagaacgta
      241 tgcagacttt actccctatc agtgatagag aacgtataag gagtttactc cctatcagtg
      301 atagagaacg tatgaccagt ttactcccta tcagtgatag agaacgtatc tacagtttac
      361 tccctatcag tgatagagaa cgtatatcca gtttactccc tatcagtgat agagaacgta
      421 taagctttag gcgtgtacgg tgggcgccta taaaagcaga gctcgtttag tgaaccgtca
      481 gatcgcctgg agcaattcca caacactttt gtcttatacc aactttccgt accacttcct
      541 accctcgtaa agtcgacgcc accatgggtt ctcatcatca tcatcatcat ggtatggcta
      601 gcatgactgg tggacagcaa atgggtcggg atctgtacga cgatgacgat aaggatctcg
      661 ccaccatggt cgactcatca cgtcgtaagt ggaataagac aggtcacgca gtcagagcta
      721 taggtcggct gagctcactc gagaacgtct atatcaaggc cgacaagcag aagaacggca
      781 tcaaggcgaa cttcaagatc cgccacaaca tcgaggacgg cggcgtgcag ctcgcctacc
      841 actaccagca gaacaccccc atcggcgacg gccccgtgct gctgcccgac aaccactacc
      901 tgagcgtgca gtccaaactt tcgaaagacc ccaacgagaa gcgcgatcac atggtcctgc
      961 tggagttcgt gaccgccgcc gggatcactc tcggcatgga cgagctgtac aagggcggta
     1021 ccggagggag catggtgagc aagggcgagg agctgttcac cggggtggtg cccatcctgg
     1081 tcgagctgga cggcgacgta aacggccaca agttcagcgt gtccggcgag ggtgagggcg
     1141 atgccaccta cggcaagctg accctgaagt tcatctgcac caccggcaag ctgcccgtgc
     1201 cctggcccac cctcgtgacc accctgacct acggcgtgca gtgcttcagc cgctaccccg
     1261 accacatgaa gcagcacgac ttcttcaagt ccgccatgcc cgaaggctac atccaggagc
     1321 gcaccatctt cttcaaggac gacggcaact acaagacccg cgccgaggtg aagttcgagg
     1381 gcgacaccct ggtgaaccgc atcgagctga agggcatcga cttcaaggag gacggcaaca
     1441 tcctggggca caagctggag tacaacctgc cggaccaact gactgaagag cagatcgcag
     1501 aatttaaaga ggaattctcc ctatttgaca aggacgggga tgggacaata acaaccaagg
     1561 agctggggac ggtgatgcgg tctctggggc agaaccccac agaagcagag ctgcaggaca
     1621 tgatcaatga agtagatgcc gacggtgacg gcacaatcga cttccctgag ttcctgacaa
     1681 tgatggcaag aaaaatgaaa tacagggaca cggaagaaga aattagagaa gcgttcggtg
     1741 tgtttgataa ggatggcaat ggctacatca gtgcagcaga gcttcgccac gtgatgacaa
     1801 accttggaga gaagttaaca gatgaagagg ttgatgaaat gatcagggaa gcagacatcg
     1861 atggggatgg tcaggtaaac tacgaagagt ttgtacaaat gatgacagcg aagtgaggat
     1921 ccaattcgat atcaagctta tcgataatca acctctggat tacaaaattt gtgaaagatt
     1981 gactggtatt cttaactatg ttgctccttt tacgctatgt ggatacgctg ctttaatgcc
     2041 tttgtatcat gctattgctt cccgtatggc tttcattttc tcctccttgt ataaatcctg
     2101 gttgctgtct ctttatgagg agttgtggcc cgttgtcagg caacgtggcg tggtgtgcac
     2161 tgtgtttgct gacgcaaccc ccactggttg gggcattgcc accacctgtc agctcctttc
     2221 cgggactttc gctttccccc tccctattgc cacggcggaa ctcatcgccg cctgccttgc
     2281 ccgctgctgg acaggggctc ggctgttggg cactgacaat tccgtggtgt tgtcggggaa
     2341 atcatcgtcc tttccttggc tgctcgccta tgttgccacc tggattctgc gcgggacgtc
     2401 cttctgctac gtcccttcgg ccctcaatcc agcggacctt ccttcccgcg gcctgctgcc
     2461 ggctctgcgg cctcttccgc gtcttcgcct tcgccctcag acgagtcgga tctccctttg
     2521 ggccgcctcc ccgcatcgat accgagcgct gctcgagaga tctacgggtg gcatccctgt
     2581 gacccctccc cagtgcctct cctggccctg gaagttgcca ctccagtgcc caccagcctt
     2641 gtcctaataa aattaagttg catcattttg tctgactagg tgtccttcta taatattatg
     2701 gggtggaggg gggtggtatg gagcaagggg caagttggga agacaacctg tagggcctgc
     2761 ggggtctatt gggaaccaag ctggagtgca gtggcacaat cttggctcac tgcaatctcc
     2821 gcctcctggg ttcaagcgat tctcctgcct cagcctcccg agttgttggg attccaggca
     2881 tgcatgacca ggctcagcta atttttgttt ttttggtaga gacggggttt caccatattg
     2941 gccaggctgg tctccaactc ctaatctcag gtgatctacc caccttggcc tcccaaattg
     3001 ctgggattac aggcgtgaac cactgctccc ttccctgtcc ttctgatttt gtaggtaacc
     3061 acgtgcggac cgagcggccg caggaacccc tagtgatgga gttggccact ccctctctgc
     3121 gcgctcgctc gctcactgag gccgggcgac caaaggtcgc ccgacgcccg ggctttgccc
     3181 gggcggcctc agtgagcgag cgagcgcgca gctgcctgca ggggcgcctg atgcggtatt
     3241 ttctccttac gcatctgtgc ggtatttcac accgcatann nnnnnnnnnn nnnnnnnnnn
     3301 nnnnnnnnnn nnnnnnnnnn nnnnnnnnnn nnnnnnnnnn nnnnnnnnnn nnnnnnnnnn
     3361 nnnnnnnnnn nnntnnnnnn nnnnnnnnnn nnnnnnnnnn nnnnnnnnnn nnnnnnnnnn
     3421 cnnnnnnnnn nnnnnnnnnn nnnnnnnnnn nnnnnnnnnn nnnnnnnnnn nnnnnnnnnn
     3481 nnnnnnnnnn nnnnnnnnnn nnnnnnnnnn nnnnnnnnnn nnnnnnnnnn nnnnnnnnnn
     3541 nnnnnnnnnn nnnnnnnnnn nncctttgac gttggagtcc acgttcttta atagtggact
     3601 cttgttccaa actggaacaa cactcaactc tatctcgggc tattcttttg atttataagg
     3661 gattttgccg atttcggtct attggttaaa aaatgagctg atttaacaaa aatttaacgc
     3721 gaattttaac aaaatattaa cgtttacaat tttatggtgc actctcagta caatctgctc
     3781 tgatgccgca tagttaagcc agccccgaca cccgccaaca cccgctgacg cgccctgacg
     3841 ggcttgtctg ctcccggcat ccgcttacag acaagctgtg accgtctccg ggagctgcat
     3901 gtgtcagagg ttttcaccgt catcaccgaa acgcgcgaga cgaaagggcc tcgtgatacg
     3961 cctattttta taggttaatg tcatgataat aatggtttct tagacgtcag gtggcacttt
     4021 tcggggaaat gtgcgcggaa cccctatttg tttatttttc taaatacatt caaatatgta
     4081 tccgctcatg agacaataac cctgataaat gcttcaataa tattgaaaaa ggaagagtat
     4141 gagtattcaa catttccgtg tcgcccttat tccctttttt gcggcatttt gccttcctgt
     4201 ttttgctcac ccagaaacgc tggtgaaagt aaaagatgct gaagatcagt tgggtgcacg
     4261 agtgggttac atcgaactgg atctcaacag cggtaagatc cttgagagtt ttcgccccga
     4321 agaacgtttt ccaatgatga gcacttttaa agttctgcta tgtggcgcgg tattatcccg
     4381 tattgacgcc gggcaagagc aactcggtcg ccgcatacac tattctcaga atgacttggt
     4441 tgagtactca ccagtcacag aaaagcatct tacggatggc atgacagtaa gagaattatg
     4501 cagtgctgcc ataaccatga gtgataacac tgcggccaac ttacttctga caacgatcgg
     4561 aggaccgaag gagctaaccg cttttttgca caacatgggg gatcatgtaa ctcgccttga
     4621 tcgttgggaa ccggagctga atgaagccat accaaacgac gagcgtgaca ccacgatgcc
     4681 tgtagcaatg gcaacaacgt tgcgcaaact attaactggc gaactactta ctctagcttc
     4741 ccggcaacaa ttaatagact ggatggaggc ggataaagtt gcaggaccac ttctgcgctc
     4801 ggcccttccg gctggctggt ttattgctga taaatctgga gccggtgagc gtgggtctcg
     4861 cggtatcatt gcagcactgg ggccagatgg taagccctcc cgtatcgtag ttatctacac
     4921 gacggggagt caggcaacta tggatgaacg aaatagacag atcgctgaga taggtgcctc
     4981 actgattaag cattggtaac tgtcagacca agtttactca tatatacttt agattgattt
     5041 aaaacttcat ttttaattta aaaggatcta ggtgaagatc ctttttgata atctcatgac
     5101 caaaatccct taacgtgagt tttcgttcca ctgagcgtca gaccccgtag aaaagatcaa
     5161 aggatcttct tgagatcctt tttttctgcg cgtaatctgc tgcttgcaaa caaaaaaacc
     5221 accgctacca gcggtggttt gtttgccgga tcaagagcta ccaactcttt ttccgaaggt
     5281 aactggcttc agcagagcgc agataccaaa tactgttctt ctagtgtagc cgtagttagg
     5341 ccaccacttc aagaactctg tagcaccgcc tacatacctc gctctgctaa tcctgttacc
     5401 agtggctgct gccagtggcg ataagtcgtg tcttaccggg ttggactcaa gacgatagtt
     5461 accggataag gcgcagcggt cgggctgaac ggggggttcg tgcacacagc ccagcttgga
     5521 gcgaacgacc tacaccgaac tgagatacct acagcgtgag ctatgagaaa gcgccacgct
     5581 tcccgaaggg agaaaggcgg acaggtatcc ggtaagcggc agggtcggaa caggagagcg
     5641 cacgagggag cttccagggg gaaacgcctg gtatctttat agtcctgtcg ggtttcgcca
     5701 cctctgactt gagcgtcgat ttttgtgatg ctcgtcaggg gggcggagcc tatggaaaaa
     5761 cgccagcaac gcggcctttt tacggttcct ggccttttgc tggccttttg ctcacatgt
//
